Addgene plasmid #43908: pcDNAFLAG-ATM-kd
Depositing lab: Stephen Elledge. Depositing organization: Baylor College of Medicine. Publication: Requirement of ATM-dependent phosphorylation of brca1 in the DNA damage response to double-strand breaks. Cortez D, Wang Y, Qin J, Elledge SJ. Science. 1999 Nov 5. 286(5442):1162-6. 10.1126/science.286.5442.1162 PubMed 10550055.
Backbone
  Vector backbone: pcDNAFLAG
  Backbone size w/o insert (bp): 5446
  Vector type: Mammalian Expression
  Selectable markers: Neomycin (select with G418)
Growth in bacteria
  Bacterial resistance: Ampicillin, 100 μg/mL
  Growth temperature: 37°C
  Growth strain: DH5alpha
  Copy number: High Copy
Gene/Insert
  Gene/Insert name: ataxia telangiectasia mutated (alt names: ATM; HGNC:795; Entrez Gene: 472)
  Species: H. sapiens (human)
  Mutation: kinase dead (D2870A and N2875K)
  Entrez Gene: ATM (a.k.a. AT1, ATA, ATC, ATD, ATDC, ATE, TEL1, TELO1)
  Tag / fusion protein: FLAG (N terminal on insert); His (N terminal on insert)
  Cloning method: Unknown
  Sequencing primers: 5′ CMV-F
Terms and licenses: Academic/Nonprofit Terms; Industry Terms: Not Available to Industry
How to cite: pcDNAFLAG-ATM-kd was a gift from Stephen Elledge (Addgene plasmid # 43908 ; http://n2t.net/addgene:43908 ; RRID:Addgene_43908)
