[The description below was written by a language model from this plasmid's Addgene catalogue record and pLannotate feature annotations shown in this document.]
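Description:
pcDNAFLAG-ATM-kd is a mammalian expression plasmid, about 14.7 kb in the sequenced record, that carries a kinase-dead version of human ATM (ataxia telangiectasia mutated) in the pcDNAFLAG backbone. It is propagated in E. coli from a high-copy ColE1/pUC-type origin with ampicillin selection through the bla gene, and it also contains an f1 phage origin. For selection in mammalian cells, an SV40 enhancer/early promoter drives the neo (nptII) gene, followed by an SV40 polyadenylation signal, conferring G418 resistance. The small lac promoter/operator, lacI, ble, bom and HIV-1 LTR fragments in the automated annotation appear to be backbone remnants or short sequence matches, not functional elements.

The payload is the full-length ATM coding sequence, roughly 9.2 kb, placed downstream of the human CMV immediate-early enhancer and promoter and terminated by the bovine growth hormone polyadenylation signal. T7 and SP6 promoters flank the insert. The catalogue lists N-terminal FLAG and His tags. The feature table does not annotate a FLAG epitope, but a short fragment matched to a His-containing composite tag immediately precedes the ATM open reading frame, which is consistent with the His tag. The insert carries two substitutions, D2870A and N2875K, recorded as abolishing kinase activity.

ATM is a serine/threonine kinase that activates checkpoint signalling in response to DNA double-strand breaks. An epitope-tagged catalytically inactive form is typically used as a negative control alongside wild-type ATM in transfection, immunoprecipitation and kinase assays. The associated publication concerns ATM-dependent phosphorylation of BRCA1 in the double-strand break response.
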