Features (pLannotate 1.2.2; 22 found; start..end, strand, type, name):
     18..347     +  promoter       SV40 promoter: SV40 enhancer and early promoter
    414..1205    +  CDS            neo: KKA2_KLEPN - Also known as kan, nptII. Experimental evidence at protein level: Swiss-Prot protein existence level 1. Resistance to kanamycin, neomycin, paromomycin, ribostamycin, butirosin and gentamicin B. From Klebsiella pneumoniae.
   1229..1387    +  CDS            ble (fragment): BLE_KLEPN - Experimental evidence at protein level: Swiss-Prot protein existence level 1. Binding protein with a strong affinity to the bleomycin family of antibiotics. Binds to CL990; an antimitotic-antibiotic compound. From Klebsiella pneumoniae.
   1382..1503    +  polyA_signal   SV40 poly(A) signal: SV40 polyadenylation signal
   1574..1596    -  protein_bind   lac operator (fragment): The lac repressor binds to the lac operator to inhibit transcription in E. coli. This inhibition can be relieved by adding lactose or isopropyl-β-D-thiogalactopyranoside (IPTG). lac repressor encoded by lacI
   1600..1630    -  promoter       lac promoter: promoter for the E. coli lac operon
   1645..1666    -  protein_bind   CAP binding site: CAP binding activates transcription in the presence of cAMP. E. coli catabolite activator protein
   1679..1771    -  CDS            lacI (fragment): lac repressor; lacI; The lac repressor binds to the lac operator to inhibit transcription in E. coli. This inhibition can be relieved by adding lactose or isopropyl-β-D-thiogalactopyranoside (IPTG).
   1954..2542    -  rep_origin     ori: high-copy-number ColE1/pMB1/pBR322/pUC origin of replication
   2713..3573    -  CDS            AmpR: β-lactamase; bla; confers resistance to ampicillin, carbenicillin, and related antibiotics
   3574..3678    -  promoter       AmpR promoter: bla
   3737..3789    -  misc_feature   bom (fragment): basis of mobility region from pBR322
   3944..4323    +  enhancer       CMV enhancer: human cytomegalovirus immediate early enhancer
   4324..4527    +  promoter       CMV promoter: human cytomegalovirus (CMV) immediate early promoter
   4523..4556    +  LTR            5' LTR (truncated) (fragment): truncated 5' long terminal repeat (LTR) from HIV-1
   4572..4590    +  promoter       T7 promoter: promoter for bacteriophage T7 RNA polymerase
   4718..4737    +  CDS            capTEV™ (fragment): composite tag for in vivo biotinylation, TEV protease cleavage, and 6xHis tagging
   4738..13905   +  CDS            ATM: ATM_HUMAN - Experimental evidence at protein level: Swiss-Prot protein existence level 1. Serine/threonine protein kinase which activates checkpoint signaling upon double strand breaks (DSBs), apoptosis and genotoxic stresses such as ionizing ultraviolet A light (UVA), thereby acting as a DNA damage sensor. Recognizes the substrate consensus sequence [ST]- Q. Phosphorylates 'Ser-139' of histone variant H2AX at double strand breaks (DSBs), thereby regulating DNA damage response mechanism. Also plays a role in pre-B cell allelic exclusion, a process leading to expression of a single immunoglobul
  13945..13963   -  promoter       SP6 promoter: promoter for bacteriophage SP6 RNA polymerase
  13989..14213   +  polyA_signal   bGH poly(A) signal: bovine growth hormone polyadenylation signal
  14217..14238   +  promoter       SV40 promoter (fragment): SV40 enhancer and early promoter
  14259..4       +  rep_origin     f1 ori (across the origin) (sequence partly withheld): f1 bacteriophage origin of replication; arrow indicates direction of (+) strand synthesis
>Addgene plasmid #43908 | pcDNAFLAG-ATM-kd | addgene full sequence | sequence record 174577 | Addgene NGS Result
AATTAATTCTGTGGAATGTGTGTCAGTTAGGGTGTGGAAAGTCCCCAGGCTCCCCAGCAGGCAGAAGTAT
GCAAAGCATGCATCTCAATTAGTCAGCAACCAGGTGTGGAAAGTCCCCAGGCTCCCCAGCAGGCAGAAGT
ATGCAAAGCATGCATCTCAATTAGTCAGCAACCATAGTCCCGCCCCTAACTCCGCCCATCCCGCCCCTAA
CTCCGCCCAGTTCCGCCCATTCTCCGCCCCATGGCTGACTAATTTTTTTTATTTATGCAGAGGCCGAGGC
CGCCTCTGCCTCTGAGCTATTCCAGAAGTAGTGAGGAGGCTTTTTTGGAGGCCTAGGCTTTTGCAAAAAG
CTCCCGGGAGCTTGTATATCCATTTTCGGATCTGATCAAGAGACAGGATGAGGATCGTTTCGCATGATTG
AACAAGATGGATTGCACGCAGGTTCTCCGGCCGCTTGGGTGGAGAGGCTATTCGGCTATGACTGGGCACA
ACAGACAATCGGCTGCTCTGATGCCGCCGTGTTCCGGCTGTCAGCGCAGGGGCGCCCGGTTCTTTTTGTC
AAGACCGACCTGTCCGGTGCCCTGAATGAACTGCAGGACGAGGCAGCGCGGCTATCGTGGCTGGCCACGA
CGGGCGTTCCTTGCGCAGCTGTGCTCGACGTTGTCACTGAAGCGGGAAGGGACTGGCTGCTATTGGGCGA
AGTGCCGGGGCAGGATCTCCTGTCATCTCACCTTGCTCCTGCCGAGAAAGTATCCATCATGGCTGATGCA
ATGCGGCGGCTGCATACGCTTGATCCGGCTACCTGCCCATTCGACCACCAAGCGAAACATCGCATCGAGC
GAGCACGTACTCGGATGGAAGCCGGTCTTGTCGATCAGGATGATCTGGACGAAGAGCATCAGGGGCTCGC
GCCAGCCGAACTGTTCGCCAGGCTCAAGGCGCGCATGCCCGACGGCGAGGATCTCGTCGTGACCCATGGC
GATGCCTGCTTGCCGAATATCATGGTGGAAAATGGCCGCTTTTCTGGATTCATCGACTGTGGCCGGCTGG
GTGTGGCGGACCGCTATCAGGACATAGCGTTGGCTACCCGTGATATTGCTGAAGAGCTTGGCGGCGAATG
GGCTGACCGCTTCCTCGTGCTTTACGGTATCGCCGCTCCCGATTCGCAGCGCATCGCCTTCTATCGCCTT
CTTGACGAGTTCTTCTGAGCGGGACTCTGGGGTTCGAAATGACCGACCAAGCGACGCCCAACCTGCCATC
ACGAGATTTCGATTCCACCGCCGCCTTCTATGAAAGGTTGGGCTTCGGAATCGTTTTCCGGGACGCCGGC
TGGATGATCCTCCAGCGCGGGGATCTCATGCTGGAGTTCTTCGCCCACCCCAACTTGTTTATTGCAGCTT
ATAATGGTTACAAATAAAGCAATAGCATCACAAATTTCACAAATAAAGCATTTTTTTCACTGCATTCTAG
TTGTGGTTTGTCCAAACTCATCAATGTATCTTATCATGTCTGTATACCGTCGACCTCTAGCTAGAGCTTG
GCGTAATCATGGTCATAGCTGTTTCCTGTGTGAAATTGTTATCCGCTCACAATTCCACACAACATACGAG
CCGGAAGCATAAAGTGTAAAGCCTGGGGTGCCTAATGAGTGAGCTAACTCACATTAATTGCGTTGCGCTC
ACTGCCCGCTTTCCAGTCGGGAAACCTGTCGTGCCAGCTGCATTAATGAATCGGCCAACGCGCGGGGAGA
GGCGGTTTGCGTATTGGGCGCTCTTCCGCTTCCTCGCTCACTGACTCGCTGCGCTCGGTCGTTCGGCTGC
GGCGAGCGGTATCAGCTCACTCAAAGGCGGTAATACGGTTATCCACAGAATCAGGGGATAACGCAGGAAA
GAACATGTGAGCAAAAGGCCAGCAAAAGGCCAGGAACCGTAAAAAGGCCGCGTTGCTGGCGTTTTTCCAT
AGGCTCCGCCCCCCTGACGAGCATCACAAAAATCGACGCTCAAGTCAGAGGTGGCGAAACCCGACAGGAC
TATAAAGATACCAGGCGTTTCCCCCTGGAAGCTCCCTCGTGCGCTCTCCTGTTCCGACCCTGCCGCTTAC
CGGATACCTGTCCGCCTTTCTCCCTTCGGGAAGCGTGGCGCTTTCTCATAGCTCACGCTGTAGGTATCTC
AGTTCGGTGTAGGTCGTTCGCTCCAAGCTGGGCTGTGTGCACGAACCCCCCGTTCAGCCCGACCGCTGCG
CCTTATCCGGTAACTATCGTCTTGAGTCCAACCCGGTAAGACACGACTTATCGCCACTGGCAGCAGCCAC
TGGTAACAGGATTAGCAGAGCGAGGTATGTAGGCGGTGCTACAGAGTTCTTGAAGTGGTGGCCTAACTAC
GGCTACACTAGAAGAACAGTATTTGGTATCTGCGCTCTGCTGAAGCCAGTTACCTTCGGAAAAAGAGTTG
GTAGCTCTTGATCCGGCAAACAAACCACCGCTGGTAGCGGTGGTTTTTTTGTTTGCAAGCAGCAGATTAC
GCGCAGAAAAAAAGGATCTCAAGAAGATCCTTTGATCTTTTCTACGGGGTCTGACGCTCAGTGGAACGAA
AACTCACGTTAAGGGATTTTGGTCATGAGATTATCAAAAAGGATCTTCACCTAGATCCTTTTAAATTAAA
AATGAAGTTTTAAATCAATCTAAAGTATATATGAGTAAACTTGGTCTGACAGTTACCAATGCTTAATCAG
TGAGGCACCTATCTCAGCGATCTGTCTATTTCGTTCATCCATAGTTGCCTGACTCCCCGTCGTGTAGATA
ACTACGATACGGGAGGGCTTACCATCTGGCCCCAGTGCTGCAATGATACCGCGAGACCCACGCTCACCGG
CTCCAGATTTATCAGCAATAAACCAGCCAGCCGGAAGGGCCGAGCGCAGAAGTGGTCCTGCAACTTTATC
CGCCTCCATCCAGTCTATTAATTGTTGCCGGGAAGCTAGAGTAAGTAGTTCGCCAGTTAATAGTTTGCGC
AACGTTGTTGCCATTGCTACAGGCATCGTGGTGTCACGCTCGTCGTTTGGTATGGCTTCATTCAGCTCCG
GTTCCCAACGATCAAGGCGAGTTACATGATCCCCCATGTTGTGCAAAAAAGCGGTTAGCTCCTTCGGTCC
TCCGATCGTTGTCAGAAGTAAGTTGGCCGCAGTGTTATCACTCATGGTTATGGCAGCACTGCATAATTCT
CTTACTGTCATGCCATCCGTAAGATGCTTTTCTGTGACTGGTGAGTACTCAACCAAGTCATTCTGAGAAT
AGTGTATGCGGCGACCGAGTTGCTCTTGCCCGGCGTCAATACGGGATAATACCGCGCCACATAGCAGAAC
TTTAAAAGTGCTCATCATTGGAAAACGTTCTTCGGGGCGAAAACTCTCAAGGATCTTACCGCTGTTGAGA
TCCAGTTCGATGTAACCCACTCGTGCACCCAACTGATCTTCAGCATCTTTTACTTTCACCAGCGTTTCTG
GGTGAGCAAAAACAGGAAGGCAAAATGCCGCAAAAAAGGGAATAAGGGCGACACGGAAATGTTGAATACT
CATACTCTTCCTTTTTCAATATTATTGAAGCATTTATCAGGGTTATTGTCTCATGAGCGGATACATATTT
GAATGTATTTAGAAAAATAAACAAATAGGGGTTCCGCGCACATTTCCCCGAAAAGTGCCACCTGACGTCG
ACGGATCGGGAGATCTCCCGATCCCCTATGGTGCACTCTCAGTACAATCTGCTCTGATGCCGCATAGTTA
AGCCAGTATCTGCTCCCTGCTTGTGTGTTGGAGGTCGCTGAGTAGTGCGCGAGCAAAATTTAAGCTACAA
CAAGGCAAGGCTTGACCGACAATTGCATGAAGAATCTGCTTAGGGTTAGGCGTTTTGCGCTGCTTCGCGA
TGTACGGGCCAGATATACGCGTTGACATTGATTATTGACTAGTTATTAATAGTAATCAATTACGGGGTCA
TTAGTTCATAGCCCATATATGGAGTTCCGCGTTACATAACTTACGGTAAATGGCCCGCCTGGCTGACCGC
CCAACGACCCCCGCCCATTGACGTCAATAATGACGTATGTTCCCATAGTAACGCCAATAGGGACTTTCCA
TTGACGTCAATGGGTGGAGTATTTACGGTAAACTGCCCACTTGGCAGTACATCAAGTGTATCATATGCCA
AGTACGCCCCCTATTGACGTCAATGACGGTAAATGGCCCGCCTGGCATTATGCCCAGTACATGACCTTAT
GGGACTTTCCTACTTGGCAGTACATCTACGTATTAGTCATCGCTATTACCATGGTGATGCGGTTTTGGCA
GTACATCAATGGGCGTGGATAGCGGTTTGACTCACGGGGATTTCCAAGTCTCCACCCCATTGACGTCAAT
GGGAGTTTGTTTTGGCACCAAAATCAACGGGACTTTCCAAAATGTCGTAACAACTCCGCCCCATTGACGC
AAATGGGCGGTAGGCGTGTACGGTGGGAGGTCTATATAAGCAGAGCTCTCTGGCTAACTAGAGAACCCAC
TGCTTACTGGCTTATCGAAATTAATACGACTCACTATAGGGAGACCCAAGCTTGGTACCGAGCTCGGATC
CACTAGTAACGGCCGCCAGTGTGCTGGAATTCTGCAGATATCCATCACACTGGCGGCCGCTCGACCACCA
TGGACTACAAGGACGATGACGACAAGATGCATCATCATCATCATCATATGAGTCTAGTACTTAATGATCT
GCTTATCTGCTGCCGTCAACTAGAACATGATAGAGCTACAGAACGAAAGAAAGAAGTTGAGAAATTTAAG
CGCCTGATTCGAGATCCTGAAACAATTAAACATCTAGATCGGCATTCAGATTCCAAACAAGGAAAATATT
TGAATTGGGATGCTGTTTTTAGATTTTTACAGAAATATATTCAGAAAGAAACAGAATGTCTGAGAATAGC
AAAACCAAATGTATCAGCCTCAACACAAGCCTCCAGGCAGAAAAAGATGCAGGAAATCAGTAGTTTGGTC
AAATACTTCATCAAATGTGCAAACAGAAGAGCACCTAGGCTAAAATGTCAAGAACTCTTAAATTATATCA
TGGATACAGTGAAAGATTCATCTAATGGTGCTATTTACGGAGCTGATTGTAGCAACATACTACTCAAAGA
CATTCTTTCTGTGAGAAAATACTGGTGTGAAATATCTCAGCAACAGTGGTTAGAATTGTTCTCTGTGTAC
TTCAGGCTCTATCTGAAACCTTCACAAGATGTTCATAGAGTTTTAGTGGCTAGAATAATTCATGCTGTTA
CCAAAGGATGCTGTTCTCAGACTGACGGATTAAATTCCAAATTTTTGGACTTTTTTTCCAAGGCTATTCA
GTGTGCGAGACAAGAAAAGAGCTCTTCAGGTCTAAATCATATCTTAGCAGCTCTTACTATCTTCCTCAAG
ACTTTGGCTGTCAACTTTCGAATTCGAGTGTGTGAATTAGGAGATGAAATTCTTCCCACTTTGCTTTATA
TTTGGACTCAACATAGGCTTAATGATTCTTTAAAAGAAGTCATTATTGAATTATTTCAACTGCAAATTTA
TATCCATCATCCGAAAGGAGCCAAAACCCAAGAAAAAGGTGCTTATGAATCAACAAAATGGAGAAGTATT
TTATACAACTTATATGATCTGCTAGTGAATGAGATAAGTCATATAGGAAGTAGAGGAAAGTATTCTTCAG
GATTTCGTAATATTGCCGTCAAAGAAAATTTGATTGAATTGATGGCAGATATCTGTCACCAGGTTTTTAA
TGAAGATACCAGATCCTTGGAGATTTCTCAATCTTACACTACTACACAAAGAGAATCTAGTGATTACAGT
GTCCCTTGCAAAAGGAAGAAAATAGAACTAGGCTGGGAAGTAATAAAAGATCACCTTCAGAAGTCACAGA
ATGATTTTGATCTTGTGCCTTGGCTACAGATTGCAACCCAATTAATATCAAAGTATCCTGCAAGTTTACC
TAACTGTGAGCTGTCTCCATTACTGATGATACTATCTCAGCTTCTACCCCAACAGCGACATGGGGAACGT
ACACCATATGTGTTACGATGCCTTACGGAAGTTGCATTGTGTCAAGACAAGAGGTCAAACCTAGAAAGCT
CACAAAAGTCAGATTTATTAAAACTCTGGAATAAAATTTGGTGTATTACCTTTCGTGGTATAAGTTCTGA
GCAAATACAAGCTGAAAACTTTGGCTTACTTGGAGCCATAATTCAGGGTAGTTTAGTTGAGGTTGACAGA
GAATTCTGGAAGTTATTTACTGGGTCAGCCTGCAGACCTTCATGTCCTGCAGTATGCTGTTTGACTTTGG
CACTGACCACCAGTATAGTTCCAGGAACGGTAAAAATGGGAATAGAGCAAAATATGTGTGAAGTAAATAG
AAGCTTTTCTTTAAAGGAATCAATAATGAAATGGCTCTTATTCTATCAGTTAGAGGGTGACTTAGAAAAT
AGCACAGAAGTGCCTCCAATTCTTCACAGTAATTTTCCTCATCTTGTACTGGAGAAAATTCTTGTGAGTC
TCACTATGAAAAACTGTAAAGCTGCAATGAATTTTTTCCAAAGCGTGCCAGAGTGTGAACACCACCAAAA
AGATAAAGAAGAACTTTCATTCTCAGAAGTAGAAGAACTATTTCTTCAGACAACTTTTGACAAGATGGAC
TTTTTAACCATTGTGAGAGAATGTGGTATAGAAAAGCACCAGTCCAGTATTGGCTTCTCTGTCCACCAGA
ATCTCAAGGAATCACTGGATCGCTGTCTTCTGGGATTATCAGAACAGCTTCTGAATAATTACTCATCTGA
GATTACAAATTCAGAAACTCTTGTCCGGTGTTCACGTCTTTTGGTGGGTGTCCTTGGCTGCTACTGTTAC
ATGGGTGTAATAGCTGAAGAGGAAGCATATAAGTCAGAATTATTCCAGAAAGCCAAGTCTCTAATGCAAT
GTGCAGGAGAAAGTATCACTCTGTTTAAAAATAAGACAAATGAGGAATTCAGAATTGGTTCCTTGAGAAA
TATGATGCAGCTATGTACACGTTGCTTGAGCAACTGTACCAAGAAGAGTCCAAATAAGATTGCATCTGGC
TTTTTCCTGCGATTGTTAACATCAAAGCTAATGAATGACATTGCAGATATTTGTAAAAGTTTAGCATCCT
TCATCAAAAAGCCATTTGACCGTGGAGAAGTAGAATCAATGGAAGATGATACTAATGGAAATCTAATGGA
GGTGGAGGATCAGTCATCCATGAATCTATTTAACGATTACCCTGATAGTAGTGTTAGTGATGCAAACGAA
CCTGGAGAGAGCCAAAGTACCATAGGTGCCATTAATCCTTTAGCTGAAGAATATCTGTCAAAGCAAGATC
TACTTTTCTTAGACATGCTCAAGTTCTTGTGTTTGTGTGTAACTACTGCTCAGACCAATACTGTGTCCTT
TAGGGCAGCTGATATTCGGAGGAAATTGTTAATGTTAATTGATTCTAGCACGCTAGAACCTACCAAATCC
CTCCACCTGCATATGTATCTAATGCTTTTAAAGGAGCTTCCTGGAGAAGAGTACCCCTTGCCAATGGAAG
ATGTTCTTGAACTTCTGAAACCACTATCCAATGTGTGTTCTTTGTATCGTCGTGACCAAGATGTTTGTAA
AACTATTTTAAACCATGTCCTTCATGTAGTGAAAAACCTAGGTCAAAGCAATATGGACTCTGAGAACACA
AGGGATGCTCAAGGACAGTTTCTAACAGTAATTGGAGCATTTTGGCATCTAACAAAGGAGAGGAAATATA
TATTCTCTGTAAGAATGGCCCTAGTAAATTGCCTTAAAACTTTGCTTGAGGCTGATCCTTATTCAAAATG
GGCCATTCTTAATGTAATGGGAAAAGACTTTCCTGTAAATGAAGTATTTACACAATTTCTTGCTGACAAT
CATCACCAAGTTCGCATGTTGGCTGCAGAGTCAATCAATAGATTGTTCCAGGACACGAAGGGAGATTCTT
CCAGGTTACTGAAAGCACTTCCTTTGAAGCTTCAGCAAACAGCTTTTGAAAATGCATACTTGAAAGCTCA
GGAAGGAATGAGAGAAATGTCCCATAGTGCTGAGAACCCTGAAACTTTGGATGAAATTTATAATAGAAAA
TCTGTTTTACTGACGTTGATAGCTGTGGTTTTATCCTGTAGCCCTATCTGCGAAAAACAGGCTTTGTTTG
CCCTGTGTAAATCTGTGAAAGAGAATGGATTAGAACCTCACCTTGTGAAAAAGGTTTTAGAGAAAGTTTC
TGAAACTTTTGGATATAGACGTTTAGAAGACTTTATGGCATCTCATTTAGATTATCTGGTTTTGGAATGG
CTAAATCTTCAAGATACTGAATACAACTTATCTTCTTTTCCTTTTATTTTATTAAACTACACAAATATTG
AGGATTTCTATAGATCTTGTTATAAGGTTTTGATTCCACATCTGGTGATTAGAAGTCATTTTGATGAGGT
GAAGTCCATTGCTAATCAGATTCAAGAGGACTGGAAAAGTCTTCTAACAGACTGCTTTCCAAAGATTCTT
GTAAATATTCTTCCTTATTTTGCCTATGAGGGTACCAGAGACAGTGGGATGGCACAGCAAAGAGAGACTG
CTACCAAGGTCTATGATATGCTTAAAAGTGAAAACTTATTGGGAAAACAGATTGATCACTTATTCATTAG
TAATTTACCAGAGATTGTGGTGGAGTTATTGATGACGTTACATGAGCCAGCAAATTCTAGTGCCAGTCAG
AGCACTGACCTCTGTGACTTTTCAGGGGATTTGGATCCTGCTCCTAATCCACCTCATTTTCCATCGCATG
TGATTAAAGCAACATTTGCCTATATCAGCAATTGTCATAAAACCAAGTTAAAAAGCATTTTAGAAATTCT
TTCCAAAAGCCCTGATTCCTATCAGAAAATTCTTCTTGCCATATGTGAGCAAGCAGCTGAAACAAATAAT
GTTTATAAGAAGCACAGAATTCTTAAAATATATCACCTGTTTGTTAGTTTATTACTGAAAGATATAAAAA
GTGGCTTAGGAGGAGCTTGGGCCTTTGTTCTTCGAGACGTTATTTATACTTTGATTCACTATATCAACCA
AAGGCCTTCTTGTATCATGGATGTGTCATTACGTAGCTTCTCCCTTTGTTGTGACTTATTAAGTCAGGTT
TGCCAGACAGCCGTGACTTACTGTAAGGATGCTCTAGAAAACCATCTTCATGTTATTGTTGGTACACTTA
TACCCCTTGTGTATGAGCAGGTGGAGGTTCAGAAACAGGTATTGGACTTGTTGAAATACTTAGTGATAGA
TAACAAGGATAATGAAAACCTCTATATCACGATTAAGCTTTTAGATCCTTTTCCTGACCATGTTGTTTTT
AAGGATTTGCGTATTACTCAGCAAAAAATCAAATACAGTAGAGGACCCTTTTCACTCTTGGAGGAAATTA
ACCATTTTCTCTCAGTAAGTGTTTATGATGCACTTCCATTGACAAGACTTGAAGGACTAAAGGATCTTCG
AAGACAACTGGAACTACATAAAGATCAGATGGTGGACATTATGAGAGCTTCTCAGGATAATCCGCAAGAT
GGGATTATGGTGAAACTAGTTGTCAATTTGTTGCAGTTATCCAAGATGGCAATAAACCACACTGGTGAAA
AAGAAGTTCTAGAGGCTGTTGGAAGCTGCTTGGGAGAAGTGGGTCCTATAGATTTCTCTACCATAGCTAT
ACAACATAGTAAAGATGCATCTTATACCAAGGCCCTTAAGTTATTTGAAGATAAAGAACTTCAGTGGACC
TTCATAATGCTGACCTACCTGAATAACACACTGGTAGAAGATTGTGTCAAAGTTCGATCAGCAGCTGTTA
CCTGTTTGAAAAACATTTTAGCCACAAAGACTGGACATAGTTTCTGGGAGATTTATAAGATGACAACAGA
TCCAATGCTGGCCTATCTACAGCCTTTTAGAACATCAAGAAAAAAGTTTTTAGAAGTACCCAGATTTGAC
AAAGAAAACCCTTTTGAAGGCCTGGATGATATAAATCTGTGGATTCCTCTAAGTGAAAATCATGACATTT
GGATAAAGACACTGACTTGTGCTTTTTTGGACAGTGGAGGCACAAAATGTGAAATTCTTCAATTATTAAA
GCCAATGTGTGAAGTGAAAACTGACTTTTGTCAGACTGTACTTCCATACTTGATTCATGATATTTTACTC
CAAGATACAAATGAATCATGGAGAAATCTGCTTTCTACACATGTTCAGGGATTTTTCACCAGCTGTCTTC
GACACTTCTCGCAAACGAGCCGATCCACAACCCCTGCAAACTTGGATTCAGAGTCAGAGCACTTTTTCCG
ATGCTGTTTGGATAAAAAATCACAAAGAACAATGCTTGCTGTTGTGGACTACATGAGAAGACAAAAGAGA
CCTTCTTCAGGAACAATTTTTAATGATGCTTTCTGGCTGGATTTAAATTATCTAGAAGTTGCCAAGGTAG
CTCAGTCTTGTGCTGCTCACTTTACAGCTTTACTCTATGCAGAAATCTATGCAGATAAGAAAAGTATGGA
TGATCAAGAGAAAAGAAGTCTTGCATTTGAAGAAGGAAGCCAGAGTACAACTATTTCTAGCTTGAGTGAA
AAAAGTAAAGAAGAAACTGGAATAAGTTTACAGGATCTTCTCTTAGAAATCTACAGAAGTATAGGGGAGC
CAGATAGTTTGTATGGCTGTGGTGGAGGGAAGATGTTACAACCCATTACTAGACTACGAACATATGAACA
CGAAGCAATGTGGGGCAAAGCCCTAGTAACATATGACCTCGAAACAGCAATCCCCTCATCAACACGCCAG
GCAGGAATCATTCAGGCCTTGCAGAATTTGGGACTCTGCCATATTCTTTCCGTCTATTTAAAAGGATTGG
ATTATGAAAATAAAGACTGGTGTCCTGAACTAGAAGAACTTCATTACCAAGCAGCATGGAGGAATATGCA
GTGGGACCATTGCACTTCCGTCAGCAAAGAAGTAGAAGGAACCAGTTACCATGAATCATTGTACAATGCT
CTACAATCTCTAAGAGACAGAGAATTCTCTACATTTTATGAAAGTCTCAAATATGCCAGAGTAAAAGAAG
TGGAAGAGATGTGTAAGCGCAGCCTTGAGTCTGTGTATTCGCTCTATCCCACACTTAGCAGGTTGCAGGC
CATTGGAGAGCTGGAAAGCATTGGGGAGCTTTTCTCAAGATCAGTCACACATAGACAACTCTCTGAAGTA
TATATTAAGTGGCAGAAACACTCCCAGCTTCTCAAGGACAGTGATTTTAGTTTTCAGGAGCCTATCATGG
CTCTACGCACAGTCATTTTGGAGATCCTGATGGAAAAGGAAATGGACAACTCACAAAGAGAATGTATTAA
GGACATTCTCACCAAACACCTTGTAGAACTCTCTATACTGGCCAGAACTTTCAAGAACACTCAGCTCCCT
GAAAGGGCAATATTTCAAATTAAACAGTACAATTCAGTTAGCTGTGGAGTCTCTGAGTGGCAGCTGGAAG
AAGCACAAGTATTCTGGGCAAAAAAGGAGCAGAGTCTTGCCCTGAGTATTCTCAAGCAAATGATCAAGAA
GTTGGATGCCAGCTGTGCAGCGAACAATCCCAGCCTAAAACTTACATACACAGAATGTCTGAGGGTTTGT
GGCAACTGGTTAGCAGAAACGTGCTTAGAAAATCCTGCGGTCATCATGCAGACCTATCTAGAAAAGGCAG
TAGAAGTTGCTGGAAATTATGATGGAGAAAGTAGTGATGAGCTAAGAAATGGAAAAATGAAGGCATTTCT
CTCATTAGCCCGGTTTTCAGATACTCAATACCAAAGAATTGAAAACTACATGAAATCATCGGAATTTGAA
AACAAGCAAGCTCTCCTGAAAAGAGCCAAAGAGGAAGTAGGTCTCCTTAGGGAACATAAAATTCAGACAA
ACAGATACACAGTAAAGGTTCAGCGAGAGCTGGAGTTGGATGAATTAGCCCTGCGTGCACTGAAAGAGGA
TCGTAAACGCTTCTTATGTAAAGCAGTTGAAAATTATATCAACTGCTTATTAAGTGGAGAAGAACATGAT
ATGTGGGTATTCCGACTTTGTTCCCTCTGGCTTGAAAATTCTGGAGTTTCTGAAGTCAATGGCATGATGA
AGAGAGACGGAATGAAGATTCCAACATATAAATTTTTGCCTCTTATGTACCAATTGGCTGCTAGAATGGG
GACCAAGATGATGGGAGGCCTAGGATTTCATGAAGTCCTCAATAATCTAATCTCTAGAATTTCAATGGAT
CACCCCCATCACACTTTGTTTATTATACTGGCCTTAGCAAATGCAAACAGAGATGAATTTCTGACTAAAC
CAGAGGTAGCCAGAAGAAGCAGAATAACTAAAAATGTGCCTAAACAAAGCTCTCAGCTTGATGAGGATCG
AACAGAGGCTGCAAATAGAATAATATGTACTATCAGAAGTAGGAGACCTCAGATGGTCAGAAGTGTTGAG
GCACTTTGTGATGCTTATATTATATTAGCAAACTTAGATGCCACTCAGTGGAAGACTCAGAGAAAAGGCA
TAAATATTCCAGCAGACCAGCCAATTACTAAACTTAAGAATTTAGAAGATGTTGTTGTCCCTACTATGGA
AATTAAGGTGGACCACACAGGAGAATATGGAAATCTGGTGACTATACAGTCATTTAAAGCAGAATTTCGC
TTAGCAGGAGGTGTAAATTTACCAAAAATAATAGATTGTGTAGGTTCCGATGGCAAGGAGAGGAGACAGC
TTGTTAAGGGCCGTGATGACCTGAGACAAGATGCTGTCATGCAACAGGTCTTCCAGATGTGTAATACATT
ACTGCAGAGAAACACGGAAACTAGGAAGAGGAAATTAACTATCTGTACTTATAAGGTGGTTCCCCTCTCT
CAGCGAAGTGGTGTTCTTGAATGGTGCACAGGAACTGTCCCCATTGGTGAATTTCTTGTTAACAATGAAG
ATGGTGCTCATAAAAGATACAGGCCAAATGATTTCAGTGCCTTTCAGTGCCAAAAGAAAATGATGGAGGT
GCAAAAAAAGTCTTTTGAAGAGAAATATGAAGTCTTCATGGATGTTTGCCAAAATTTTCAACCAGTTTTC
CGTTACTTCTGCATGGAAAAATTCTTGGATCCAGCTATTTGGTTTGAGAAGCGATTGGCTTATACGCGCA
GTGTAGCTACTTCTTCTATTGTTGGTTACATACTTGGACTTGGTGCTAGACATGTACAGAAGATCTTGAT
AAATGAGCAGTCAGCAGAACTTGTACATATAGATCTAGGTGTTGCTTTTGAACAGGGCAAAATCCTTCCT
ACTCCTGAGACAGTTCCTTTTAGACTCACCAGAGATATTGTGGATGGCATGGGCATTACGGGTGTTGAAG
GTGTCTTCAGAAGATGCTGTGAGAAAACCATGGAAGTGATGAGAAACTCTCAGGAAACTCTGTTAACCAT
TGTAGAGGTCCTTCTATATGATCCACTCTTTGACTGGACCATGAATCCTTTGAAAGCTTTGTATTTACAG
CAGAGGCCGGAAGATGAAACTGAGCTTCACCCTACTCTGAATGCAGATGACCAAGAATGCAAACGAAATC
TCAGTGATATTGACCAGAGTTTCAACAAAGTAGCTGAACGTGTCTTAATGAGACTACAAGAGAAACTGAA
AGGAGTGGAAGAAGGCACTGTGCTCAGTGTTGGTGGACAAGTGAATTTGCTCATACAGCAGGCCATAGAC
CCCAAAAATCTCAGCCGACTTTTCCCAGGATGGAAAGCTTGGGTGTGATCTTCAGTACTCGAGCATGCAT
CTAGAGGGCCCTATTCTATAGTGTCACCTAAATGCTAGAGCTCGCTGATCAGCCTCGACTGTGCCTTCTA
GTTGCCAGCCATCTGTTGTTTGCCCCTCCCCCGTGCCTTCCTTGACCCTGGAAGGTGCCACTCCCACTGT
CCTTTCCTAATAAAATGAGGAAATTGCATCGCATTGTCTGAGTAGGTGTCATTCTATTCTGGGGGGTGGG
GTGGGGCAGGACAGCAAGGGGGAGGATTGGGAAGACAATAGCAGGCATGCTGGGGATGCGGTGGGCTCTA
TGGCTTCTGAGGCGGAAAGAACCAGCTGGGGCTCTAGGGGGTATCCCC
[124 nt withheld, positions 14259-14382]
C
[91 nt withheld, positions 14384-14474]
A
[49 nt withheld, positions 14476-14524]
CCTTTGACGTTGGAGTCCACGTTCTTT
[37 nt withheld, positions 14552-14588]
ACCCTATCTCGGTCTATTCTTTTGATTTATAAGGGATTTTGCCGATTTCGGCCTATTGGTTAAAAAATGA
GCTGATTTAACAAAAATTTAACGCG
