>Addgene plasmid #43908 | pcDNAFLAG-ATM-kd | addgene partial sequence | sequence record 68824 | CMV-F 5'-CGCAAATGGGCGGTAGGCGTG-3'
GCAGAGCTCTCTGGCTAACTAGAGAACCCACTGCTTACTGGCTTATCGAAATTAATACGACTCACTATAG
GGAGACCCAAGCTTGGTACCGAGCTCGGATCCACTAGTAACGGCCGCCAGTGTGCTGGAATTCTGCAGAT
ATCCATCACACTGGCGGCCGCTCGACCACCATGGACTACAAGGACGATGACGACAAGATGCATCATCATC
ATCATCATATGAGTCTAGTACTTAATGATCTGCTTATCTGCTGCCGTCAACTAGAACATGATAGAGCTAC
AGAACGAAAGAAAGAAGTTGAGAAATTTAAGCGCCCGATTCGAGATCCTGAAACAATTAAACATCTAGAT
CGGCATTCAGATTCCAAACAAGGAAAATATTTGAATTGGGATGCTGTTTTTAGATTTTTACAGAAATATA
TTCAGAAAGAAACAGAATGTCTGACAATAGCAAAACCAACTGTATCAGCCTCAACACAAGCCTCCAGGCA
GAAAAAGATGCAGGAAATCAGTAGTTTGGTCAAATACTTCATCAAATGTGCAAACAGAAGAGCACCTAGG
CTAAAATGTCAAGAACTCTTAAATTATATCATGGATACAGCGAAAGATTCATCTAATG
