>Addgene plasmid #43908 | pcDNAFLAG-ATM-kd | addgene partial sequence | sequence record 69570 | BGH-rev 5'-TAGAAGGCACAGTCGAGG-3'
CTATAGAATAGGGCCCTCTAGATGCATGCTCGAGTACTGAAGATCACACCCAAGCTTTCCATCCTGGGAA
AAGTCGGCTGAGATTTTTGGGGTCTATGGCCTGCTGTATGAGCAAATTCACTTGTCCACCAACACTGAGC
ACAGTGCCTTCTTCCACTCCTTTCAGTTTCTCTTGTAGTCTCATTAAGACACGTTCAGCTACTTTGTTGA
AACTCTGGTCAATATCACTGAGATTTCGTTTGCATTCTTGGTCATCTGCATTCAGAGTAGGGTGAAGCTC
AGTTTCATCTTCCGGCCTCTGCTGTAAATACAAAGCTTTCAAAGGATTCATGGTCCAGTCAAAGAGTGGA
TCATATAGAAGGACCTCTACAATGGTTAACAGAGTTTCCTGAGAGTTTCTCATCACTTCCATGGTTTTCT
CACAGCATCTTCTGAAGACACCTTCAACACCCGTAATGCCCATGCCATCCACAATATCTCTGGTGAGTCT
AAAAGGAACTGTCTCAGGAGTAGGAAGGATTTTGCCCTGTTCAAAAGCAACACCTAGATCTATATGTACA
AGTTCTGCTGACTGCTCATTTATCAAGATCTTCTGTACATGTCTAGCACCAAGTCCAAGTATGTAACCAA
CAATAGAAGAAGTAGCTACACTGCGCGTATAAGCCAATCGCTTCTCAAACCAAATAGCTGGATCCAAGAA
TTTTTCCATGCAGAAGTAACGGAAAACTGGTTGAAAATTTTGGCAAACATCCATGAAGACTTCATATTTC
TCTTCAAAAGACTTTTTTTGCACCTCCATCATTTTCTTTTGGCACTGAAAGGCACTGAAATCATTTGGCC
TGTATCTTTTATGAGCACCATCTTCATTGTTAACAAGAAATTCACCAATGGGGACAGTTCCTGTGCACCA
TTCAAGAACACCACTTCGCTGAGAGAGGGGAACCACCTTATAAGTACAGATAGTTAATTTCCTCTTCCTA
GTTTCCGTGTTTCTCTGCAGTAATGTATTACACATCTGGAA
